>Addgene plasmid #179286 | pHsSyx3-MBP | addgene full sequence | sequence record 354920 | Addgene NGS Result
TTCTTGAAGACGAAAGGGCCTCGTGATACGCCTATTTTTATAGGTTAATGTCATGATAATAATGGTTTCT
TAGACGTCAGGTGGCACTTTTCGGGGAAATGTGCGCGGAACCCCTATTTGTTTATTTTTCTAAATACATT
CAAATATGTATCCGCTCATGAGACAATAACCCTGATAAATGCTTCAATAACATTGAAAAAGGAAGAGTAT
GAGTATTCAACATTTCCGTGTCGCCCTTATTCCCTTTTTTGCGGCATTTTGCCTTCCTGTTTTTGCTCAC
CCAGAAACGCTGGTGAAAGTAAAAGATGCTGAAGATCAGTTGGGTGCACGAGTGGGTTACATCGAACTGG
ATCTCAACAGCGGTAAGATCCTTGAGAGTTTTCGCCCCGAAGAACGTTTTCCAATGATGAGCACTTTTAA
AGTTCTGCTATGTGGCGCGGTATTATCCCGTGTTGACGCCGGGCAAGAGCAACTCGGTCGCCGCATACAC
TATTCTCAGAATGACTTGGTTGAGTACTCACCAGTCACAGAAAAGCATCTTACGGATGGCATGACAGTAA
GAGAATTATGCAGTGCTGCCATAACCATGAGTGATAACACTGCGGCCAACTTACTTCTGACAACGATCGG
AGGACCGAAGGAGCTAACCGCTTTTTTGCACAACATGGGGGATCATGTAACTCGCCTTGATCGTTGGGAA
CCGGAGCTGAATGAAGCCATACCAAACGACGAGCGTGACACCACGATGCCTGCAGCAATGGCAACAACGT
TGCGCAAACTATTAACTGGCGAACTACTTACTCTAGCTTCCCGGCAACAATTAATAGACTGGATGGAGGC
GGATAAAGTTGCAGGACCACTTCTGCGCTCGGCCCTTCCGGCTGGCTGGTTTATTGCTGATAAATCTGGA
GCCGGTGAGCGTGGGTCTCGCGGTATCATTGCAGCACTGGGGCCAGATGGTAAGCCCTCCCGTATCGTAG
TTATCTACACGACGGGGAGTCAGGCAACTATGGATGAACGAAATAGACAGATCGCTGAGATAGGTGCCTC
ACTGATTAAGCATTGGTAACTGTCAGACCAAGTTTACTCATATATACTTTAGATTGATTTAAAACTTCAT
TTTTAATTTAAAAGGATCTAGGTGAAGATCCTTTTTGATAATCTCATGACCAAAATCCCTTAACGTGAGT
TTTCGTTCCACTGAGCGTCAGACCCCGTAGAAAAGATCAAAGGATCTTCTTGAGATCCTTTTTTTCTGCG
CGTAATCTGCTGCTTGCAAACAAAAAAACCACCGCTACCAGCGGTGGTTTGTTTGCCGGATCAAGAGCTA
CCAACTCTTTTTCCGAAGGTAACTGGCTTCAGCAGAGCGCAGATACCAAATACTGTCCTTCTAGTGTAGC
CGTAGTTAGGCCACCACTTCAAGAACTCTGTAGCACCGCCTACATACCTCGCTCTGCTAATCCTGTTACC
AGTGGCTGCTGCCAGTGGCGATAAGTCGTGTCTTACCGGGTTGGACTCAAGACGATAGTTACCGGATAAG
GCGCAGCGGTCGGGCTGAACGGGGGGTTCGTGCACACAGCCCAGCTTGGAGCGAACGACCTACACCGAAC
TGAGATACCTACAGCGTGAGCTATGAGAAAGCGCCACGCTTCCCGAAGGGAGAAAGGCGGACAGGTATCC
GGTAAGCGGCAGGGTCGGAACAGGAGAGCGCACGAGGGAGCTTCCAGGGGGAAACGCCTGGTATCTTTAT
AGTCCTGTCGGGTTTCGCCACCTCTGACTTGAGCGTCGATTTTTGTGATGCTCGTCAGGGGGGCGGAGCC
TATGGAAAAACGCCAGCAACGCGGCCTTTTTACGGTTCCTGGCCTTTTGCTGGCCTTTTGCTCACATGTT
CTTTCCTGCGTTATCCCCTGATTCTGTGGATAACCGTATTACCGCCTTTGAGTGAGCTGATACCGCTCGC
CGCAGCCGAACGACCGAGCGCAGCGAGTCAGTGAGCGAGGAAGCGGAAGAGCGCCTGATGCGGTATTTTC
TCCTTACGCATCTGTGCGGTATTTCACACCGCAATGGTGCACTCTCAGTACAATCTGCTCTGATGCCGCA
TAGTTAAGCCAGTATACACTCCGCTATCGCTACGTGACTGGGTCATGGCTGCGCCCCGACACCCGCCAAC
ACCCGCTGACGCGCCCTGACGGGCTTGTCTGCTCCCGGCATCCGCTTACAGACAAGCTGTGACCGTCTCC
GGGAGCTGCATGTGTCAGAGGTTTTCACCGTCATCACCGAAACGCGCGAGGCAGCTGCGGTAAAGCTCAT
CAGCGTGGTCGTGAAGCGATTCACAGATGTCTGCCTGTTCATCCGCGTCCAGCTCGTTGAGTTTCTCCAG
AAGCGTTAATGTCTGGCTTCTGATAAAGCGGGCCATGTTAAGGGCGGTTTTTTCCTGTTTGGTCACTGAT
GCCTCCGTGTAAGGGGGATTTCTGTTCATGGGGGTAATGATACCGATGAAACGAGAGAGGATGCTCACGA
TACGGGTTACTGATGATGAACATGCCCGGTTACTGGAACGTTGTGAGGGTAAACAACTGGCGGTATGGAT
GCGGCGGGACCAGAGAAAAATCACTCAGGGTCAATGCCAGCGCTTCGTTAATACAGATGTAGGTGTTCCA
CAGGGTAGCCAGCAGCATCCTGCGATGCAGATCCGGAACATAATGGTGCAGGGCGCTGACTTCCGCGTTT
CCAGACTTTACGAAACACGGAAACCGAAGACCATTCATGTTGTTGCTCAGGTCGCAGACGTTTTGCAGCA
GCAGTCGCTTCACGTTCGCTCGCGTATCGGTGATTCATTCTGCTAACCAGTAAGGCAACCCCGCCAGCCT
AGCCGGGTCCTCAACGACAGGAGCACGATCATGCGCACCCGTGGCCAGGACCCAACGCTGCCCGAGATGC
GCCGCGTGCGGCTGCTGGAGATGGCGGACGCGATGGATATGTTCTGCCAAGGGTTGGTTTGCGCATTCAC
AGTTCTCCGCAAGAATTGATTGGCTCCAATTCTTGGAGTGGTGAATCCGTTAGCGAGGTGCCGCCGGCTT
CCATTCAGGTCGAGGTGGCCCGGCTCCATGCACCGCGACGCAACGCGGGGAGGCAGACAAGGTATAGGGC
GGCGCCTACAATCCATGCCAACCCGTTCCATGTGCTCGCCGAGGCGGCATAAATCGCCGTGACGATCAGC
GGTCCAATGATCGAAGTTAGGCTGGTAAGAGCCGCGAGCGATCCTTGAAGCTGTCCCTGATGGTCGTCAT
CTACCTGCCTGGACAGCATGGCCTGCAACGCGGGCATCCCGATGCCGCCGGAAGCGAGAAGAATCATAAT
GGGGAAGGCCATCCAGCCTCGCGTCGCGAACGCCAGCAAGACGTAGCCCAGCGCGTCGGCCGCCATGCCG
GCGATAATGGCCTGCTTCTCGCCGAAACGTTTGGTGGCGGGACCAGTGACGAAGGCTTGAGCGAGGGCGT
GCAAGATTCCGAATACCGCAAGCGACAGGCCGATCATCGTCGCGCTCCAGCGAAAGCGGTCCTCGCCGAA
AATGACCCAGAGCGCTGCCGGCACCTGTCCTACGAGTTGCATGATAAAGAAGACAGTCATAAGTGCGGCG
ACGATAGTCATGCCCCGCGCCCACCGGAAGGAGCTGACTGGGTTGAAGGCTCTCAAGGGCATCGGTCGAC
GCTCTCCCTTATGCGACTCCTGCATTAGGAAGCAGCCCAGTAGTAGGTTGAGGCCGTTGAGCACCGCCGC
CGCAAGGAATGGTGCATGCAAGGAGATGGCGCCCAACAGTCCCCCGGCCACGGGGCCTGCCACCATACCC
ACGCCGAAACAAGCGCTCATGAGCCCGAAGTGGCGAGCCCGATCTTCCCCATCGGTGATGTCGGCGATAT
AGGCGCCAGCAACCGCACCTGTGGCGCCGGTGATGCCGGCCACGATGCGTCCGGCGTAGAGGATCGAGAT
CTCGATCCCGCGAAATTAATACGACTCACTATAGGGAGACCACAACGGTTTCCCTCTAGTGCCGGCTCCG
GAGAGCTCTTTAATTAAGCGGCCGCCCTGCAGGACTCGAGTTCTAGAAATAATTTTGTTTAACTTTAAGA
AGGAGATATAGTTCATGCAACAAGAGGCGGTGTGGGAACTGCTGCACACCGAGGCGAGCTACATCCGTAA
GCTGCGTGTGATCATTAACCTGTTCCTGTGCTGCCTGCTGAACCTGCAGGAAAGCGGCCTGCTGTGCGAG
GTTGAAGCGGAGCGTCTGTTTAGCAACATCCCGGAGATTGCGCAACTGCATCGTCGTCTGTGGGCGAGCG
TGATGGCGCCGGTTCTGGAAAAAGCGCGTCGTACCCGTGCGCTGCTGCAGCCGGGTGACTTCCTGAAGGG
CTTCAAAATGTTTGGTAGCCTGTTTAAACCGTACATCCGTTATTGCATGGAGGAAGAGGGCTGCATGGAG
TACATGCGTGGTCTGCTGCGTGACAACGACCTGTTCCGTGCGTATATTACCTGGGCGGAAAAGCACCCGC
AGTGCCAACGTCTGAAACTGAGCGATATGCTGGCGAAGCCGCACCAACGTCTGACCAAATATCCGCTGCT
GCTGAAAAGCGTGCTGCGTAAGACCGAAGAGCCGCGTGCGAAAGAAGCGGTGGTTGCGATGATCGGCAGC
GTGGAGCGTTTCATTCACCACGTTAACGCGTGCATGCGTCAGCGTCAAGAACGTCAGCGTCTGGCGGCGG
TGGTTAGCCGTATCGACGCGTACGAAGTGGTTGAGAGCAGCAGCGACGAAGTTGATAAGCTGCTGAAAGA
GTTTCTGCACCTGGATCTGACCGCGCCGATTCCGGGTGCGAGCCCGGAAGAAACCCGTCAACTGCTGCTG
GAAGGCAGCCTGCGTATGAAAGAGGGTAAAGACAGCAAGATGGATGTGTATTGCTTCCTGTTTACCGACC
TGCTGCTGGTGACCAAGGCGGTTAAGAAAGCGGAACGTACCCGTGTTATCCGTCCGCCGCTGCTGGTTGA
CAAAATTGTTTGCCGTGAACTGCGTGATCCGGGCAGCTTCCTGCTGATCTACCTGAACGAGTTTCACAGC
GCGGTGGGTGCGTATACCTTTCAGGCGAGCGGTCAAGCGCTGTGCCGTGGTTGGGTTGACACCATTTACA
ACGCGCAGAACCAACTGCAACAACTGCGTGCGCAGGAACCGCCGGGTAGCCAGCAACCGCTGCAGAGCCT
GGAAGAGGAAGAGGATGAGCAAGAAGAGGAAGAGGAAGAGGAAGAAGAGGAAGAAGAAGGCGAAGACAGC
GGCACCAGCGCGGCGAGCAGCCCGACCGAGAACCTCTACTTCCAATCCGGCTCTAGCGGCTCTATGAAAA
TCGAAGAAGGTAAACTGGTAATCTGGATTAACGGCGATAAAGGCTATAACGGTCTCGCTGAAGTCGGTAA
GAAATTCGAGAAAGATACCGGAATTAAAGTCACCGTTGAGCATCCGGATAAACTGGAAGAGAAATTCCCA
CAGGTTGCGGCAACTGGCGATGGCCCTGACATTATCTTCTGGGCACACGACCGCTTTGGTGGCTACGCTC
AATCTGGCCTGTTGGCTGAAATCACCCCGGACAAAGCGTTCCAGGACAAGCTGTATCCGTTTACCTGGGA
TGCCGTACGTTACAACGGCAAGCTGATTGCTTACCCGATCGCTGTTGAAGCGTTATCGCTGATTTATAAC
AAAGATCTGCTGCCGAACCCGCCAAAAACCTGGGAAGAGATCCCGGCGCTGGATAAAGAACTGAAAGCGA
AAGGTAAGAGCGCGCTGATGTTCAACCTGCAAGAACCGTACTTCACCTGGCCGCTGATTGCTGCTGACGG
GGGTTATGCGTTCAAGTATGAAAACGGCAAGTACGACATTAAAGACGTGGGCGTGGATAACGCTGGCGCG
AAAGCGGGTCTGACCTTCCTGGTTGACCTGATTAAAAACAAACACATGAATGCAGACACCGATTACTCCA
TCGCAGAAGCTGCCTTTAATAAAGGCGAAACAGCGATGACCATCAACGGCCCGTGGGCATGGTCCAACAT
CGACACCAGCAAAGTGAATTATGGTGTAACGGTACTGCCGACCTTCAAGGGTCAACCATCCAAACCGTTC
GTTGGCGTGCTGAGCGCAGGTATTAACGCCGCCAGTCCGAACAAAGAGCTGGCAAAAGAGTTCCTCGAAA
ACTATCTGCTGACTGATGAAGGTCTGGAAGCGGTTAATAAAGACAAACCGCTGGGTGCCGTAGCGCTGAA
GTCTTACGAGGAAGAGTTGGCGAAAGATCCACGTATTGCCGCCACTATGGAAAACGCCCAGAAAGGTGAA
ATCATGCCGAACATCCCGCAGATGTCCGCTTTCTGGTATGCCGTGCGTACTGCGGTGATCAACGCCGCCA
GCGGTCGTCAGACTGTCGATGAAGCCCTGAAAGACGCGCAGACTGGCAGTAGCCACCATCACCATCACCA
TTAATAACCAACTCCATAAGGATCCGCGATCGCGGCGCGCCACCTGGTGGCCGGCCGGTACCACGCGTGC
GCGCTGATCCGGCTGCTAACAAAGCCCGAAAGGAAGCTGAGTTGGCTGCTGCCACCGCTGAGCAATAACT
AGCATAACCCCTTGGGGCCTCTAAACGGGTCTTGAGGGGTTTTTTGCTGAAAGGAGGAACTATATCCGGA
CATCCACAGGACGGGTGTGGTCGCCATGATCGCGTAGTCGATAGTGGCTCCAAGTAGCGAAGCGAGCAGG
ACTGGGCGGCGGCCAAAGCGGTCGGACAGTGCTCCGAGAACGGGTGCGCATAGAAATTGCATCAACGCAT
ATAGCGCTAGCAGCACGCCATAGTGACTGGCGATGCTGTCGGAATGGACGACATCCCGCAAGAGGCCCGG
CAGTACCGGCATAACCAAGCCTATGCCTACAGCATCCAGGGTGACGGTGCCGAGGATGACGATGAGCGCA
TTGTTAGATTTCATACACGGTGCCTGACTGCGTTAGCAATTTAACTGTGATAAACTACCGCATTAAAGCT
TATCGATGATAAGCTGTCAAACATGAGAA
Features (pLannotate 1.2.2; 16 found; start..end, strand, type, name):
    104..208     +  promoter       AmpR promoter: bla
    209..1069    +  CDS            AmpR: β-lactamase; bla; confers resistance to ampicillin, carbenicillin, and related antibiotics
   1240..1828    +  rep_origin     ori: high-copy-number ColE1/pMB1/pBR322/pUC origin of replication
   2014..2153    -  misc_feature   bom: basis of mobility region from pBR322
   2255..2446    -  CDS            rop: Rop protein, which maintains plasmids at low copy number; rop
   2463..2843    +  CDS            YPB1_ECOLX: Protein predicted: Swiss-Prot protein existence level 4. From Escherichia coli.
   3085..3985    -  CDS            TcR (fragment): tetracycline efflux protein; tet; confers resistance to tetracycline
   4007..4025    +  promoter       T7 promoter: promoter for bacteriophage T7 RNA polymerase
   4114..4136    +  RBS            RBS: efficient ribosome binding site from bacteriophage T7 gene 10 (Olins and Rangwala, 1989)
   4148..5383    +  CDS            PLEKHG5 (fragment): PKHG5_HUMAN - Also known as KIAA0720. Experimental evidence at protein level: Swiss-Prot protein existence level 1. Functions as a guanine exchange factor (GEF) for RAB26 and thus regulates autophagy of synaptic vesicles in axon terminal of motoneurons (By similarity). Involved in the control of neuronal cell differentiation (PubMed:11704860). Plays a role in angiogenesis through regulation of endothelial cells chemotaxis. Affects also the migration, adhesion, and matrix/bone degradation in macrophages and osteoclasts (PubMed:23777631). From Homo sapiens (Human).
   5384..6484    +  CDS            MBP: maltose binding protein from E. coli; malE (mutated); This version of the gene does not encode a signal sequence, so MBP will remain in the cytosol.
   6494..6511    +  CDS            6xHis: 6xHis affinity tag
   6592..6641    +  CDS            SET1 (fragment): solubility-enhancement tag derived from T7 phage gene 10B
   6649..6696    +  terminator     T7 terminator: transcription terminator for bacteriophage T7 RNA polymerase
   6722..7014    -  CDS            TcR (fragment): tetracycline efflux protein; tet; confers resistance to tetracycline
   7062..7090    -  promoter       tet promoter: E. coli promoter for tetracycline efflux protein gene
