[The description below was written by a language model from this plasmid's Addgene catalogue record and pLannotate feature annotations shown in this document.]
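Description:
pHsSyx3-MBP is a bacterial expression plasmid of about 7.1 kb built on the pET MBP His6 LIC (2Cc-T) backbone, designed to produce a fragment of the human RhoGEF Syx (PLEKHG5, synectin-binding guanine exchange factor) in E. coli. It is propagated through a ColE1/pBR322-type origin accompanied by the bom region and the rop gene, which holds the plasmid at low copy number, consistent with the catalogue entry. Selection is by ampicillin through the bla gene and its own promoter. The feature table also picks up two fragments of the tetracycline resistance gene and the tet promoter flanking the expression cassette. These are interrupted pBR322 remnants and are not recorded as a functional marker.

The expression cassette runs from a T7 promoter and the phage T7 gene 10 ribosome binding site to a T7 terminator, so transcription depends on a host strain that supplies T7 RNA polymerase. The open reading frame encodes an initiating methionine followed by Syx residues 393–792. This 1.2 kb segment was synthesized with codons optimized for E. coli and inserted at an HpaI site that was destroyed in cloning. Downstream, and supplied by the backbone, are a TEV protease cleavage site, a short linker, mature maltose binding protein lacking its signal sequence (so the fusion stays cytosolic), and a His6 tag. MBP generally aids solubility, both MBP and His6 can serve as affinity handles, and TEV cleavage releases the Syx fragment from the C-terminal tags. The short annotated "SET1" match lies after the His tag, close to the terminator, and is probably not part of the encoded protein. The associated publication concerns the characterization and computational simulation of human Syx, a RhoGEF implicated in glioblastoma.
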