Addgene plasmid #179286: pHsSyx3-MBP
Purpose: E. coli expression plasmid (T7 promoter) for expression-optimized DNA of human Syx (aa 393-792) with C-terminal TEV protease cleavage site + mature maltose binding protein + His6
Depositing lab: Debra Hansen. Depositing organization: Arizona State University. Publication: Characterization and computational simulation of human Syx, a RhoGEF implicated in glioblastoma. Boyd RJ, Olson TL, Zook JD, Stein D, Aceves M, Lin WH, Craciunescu FM, Hansen DT, Anastasiadis PZ, Singharoy A, Fromme P. FASEB J. 2022 Jul;36(7):e22378. doi: 10.1096/fj.202101808RR. PubMed 35639414.
Backbone
  Vector backbone: pET MBP His6 LIC (2Cc-T), Addgene # 37237
  Backbone manufacturer: Addgene
  Backbone size w/o insert (bp): 5900
  Total vector size (bp): 7102
  Modifications to backbone: none
  Vector type: Bacterial Expression
Growth in bacteria
  Bacterial resistance: Ampicillin, 100 μg/mL
  Growth temperature: 37°C
  Growth strain: DH5alpha
  Copy number: Low Copy
Gene/Insert
  Gene/Insert name: Syx (alt names: synectin-binding guanine exchange factor; pleckstrin homology domain-containing family G member 5 isoform c; PLEKHG5; CMTRIC; DSMA4; GEF720; Tech)
  Species: H. sapiens (human)
  Insert size (bp): 1200
  Mutation: residues 393-792 from accession number NP_001036128.1; optimized DNA sequence
  GenBank ID: NP_001036128.1
  Promoter: T7
  Tag / fusion protein: TEV protease cleavage site + mature maltose binding protein + His6 (C terminal on backbone)
  Cloning method: Restriction Enzyme; 5′ cloning site HpaI (destroyed during cloning); 3′ cloning site HpaI (destroyed during cloning)
  Sequencing primers: 5′ T7, TAATACGACTCACTATAGGG; 3′ 37237 seq R, GTGACTTTAATTCCGGTATCTTTCTCG
Resource information
  A portion of this plasmid was derived from a plasmid made by: The insert had been ordered from GenScript as an E. coli expression-optimized synthetic DNA.
Terms and licenses: Academic/Nonprofit Terms; Industry Terms: Not Available to Industry
Depositor comments: Protein sequence is Met + human Syx (synectin-binding guanine exchange factor; aa 393-792 from accession number NP_001036128.1) + TEV protease cleavage (ENLYFQ*S; * = cleavage site) + GSSGSM + maltose binding protein (aa 27-393 of AAB59056) + GSS + HHHHHH. Confers ampicillin-resistance. Backbone vector is pET MBP His6 LIC (2Cc-T) Addgene # 37237. Construct design by Ryan Boyd and Debra T. Hansen. Cloning by Felicia M. Craciunescu. Preprint: Boyd et al., bioRxiv 2021.08.26.457821, https://doi.org/10.1101/2021.08.26.457821
How to cite: pHsSyx3-MBP was a gift from Debra Hansen (Addgene plasmid # 179286 ; http://n2t.net/addgene:179286 ; RRID:Addgene_179286)
